>Addgene plasmid #243858 | pMB1o1_Blue | addgene full sequence | sequence record 492944 | Addgene NGS Result
GGTCTCAGGAGAGAGACGCCTGTTGACAATTAATCATCGGCATAGTATATCGGCATAGTATAATACGACA
AGGTGAGGAACTAAACCCAGGAGGCAGATCATGACCATGATTACGCCAAGCTATTTAGGTGACACTATAG
AATACTCAAGCTTGCATGCCTGCAGGTCGACTCTAGAGGATCCCCGGGTACCGAGCTCGAATTCGCCCTA
TAGTGAGTCGTATTACAATTCACTGGCCGTCGTTTTACAACGTCGTGACTGGGAAAACCCTGGCGTTACC
CAACTTAATCGCCTTGCAGCACATCCCCCTTTCGCCAGCTGGCGTAATAGCGAAGAGGCCCGCACCGATC
GCCCTTCCCAACAGTTGCGCAGCCTGAATGGCGAATGACGCCTGATGCGGTATTTTCTCCTTACGCATCT
GTGCGGTATTTCACACCGCATATGGTGCACTCTCAGTACAATCTGCTCTGATGCCGCATAGCGTCTCTCG
CTGTCATGAGACCGGATCTTGACACGGTTATCCACAGAATCAGGGGATACTAAATACATTCAAATATGTA
TCCGCTCATGAGACAATAACCCTGATAAATGCTTCAATAATATTGAAAAAGGAAGAGTATGAGTATTCAA
CATTTCCGTGTCGCCCTTATTCCCTTTTTTGCGGCATTTTGCCTTCCTGTTTTTGCTCACCCAGAAACGC
TGGTGAAAGTAAAAGATGCTGAAGATCAGTTGGGTGCACGAGTGGGTTACATCGAACTGGATCTCAACAG
CGGTAAGATCCTTGAGAGTTTTCGCCCCGAAGAACGTTTTCCAATGATGAGCACTTTTAAAGTTCTGCTA
TGTGGCGCGGTATTATCCCGTGTTGACGCCGGGCAAGAGCAACTCGGTCGCCGCATACACTATTCTCAGA
ATGACTTGGTTGAGTACTCACCAGTCACAGAAAAGCATCTTACGGATGGCATGACAGTAAGAGAATTATG
CAGTGCTGCCATAACCATGAGTGATAACACTGCGGCCAACTTACTTCTGACAACGATCGGAGGACCGAAG
GAGCTAACCGCTTTTTTGCACAACATGGGGGATCATGTAACTCGCCTTGATCGTTGGGAACCGGAGCTGA
ATGAAGCCATACCAAACGACGAGCGTGACACCACGATGCCTGTAGCAATGGCAACAACGTTGCGCAAACT
ATTAACTGGCGAACTACTTACTCTAGCTTCCCGGCAACAATTAATAGACTGGATGGAGGCGGATAAAGTT
GCAGGACCACTTCTGCGCTCGGCCCTTCCGGCTGGCTGGTTTATTGCTGATAAATCTGGAGCCGGTGAGC
GTGGTTCTCGCGGTATCATTGCAGCACTGGGGCCAGATGGTAAGCCCTCCCGTATCGTAGTTATCTACAC
GACGGGGAGTCAGGCAACTATGGATGAACGAAATAGACAGATCGCTGAGATAGGTGCCTCACTGATTAAG
CATTGGTAACTGTCAGACCAAGTTTACTCATATATACTTTAGATTGATTTAAAACTTCATTTTTAATTTA
AAAGGATCTAGGTGAAGATCCTTTTTGATAATCTCATGACCAAAATCCCTTAACGTGAGTTTTCGTTCCA
CTGAGCGTCAGACCCCGTAGAAAAGATCAAAGGATCTTCTTGAGATCCTTTTTTTCTGCGCGTAATCTGC
TGCTTGCAAACAAAAAAACCACCGCTACCAGCGGTGGTTTGTTTGCCGGATCAAGAGCTACCAACTCTTT
TTCCGAAGGTAACTGGCTTCAGCAGAGCGCAGATACCAAATACTGTCCTTCTAGTGTAGCCGTAGTTAGG
CCACCACTTCAAGAACTCTGTAGCACCGCCTACATACCTCGCTCTGCTAATCCTGTTACCAGTGGCTGCT
GCCAGTGGCGATAAGTCGTGTCTTACCGGGTTGGACTCAAGACGATAGTTACCGGATAAGGCGCAGCGGT
CGGGCTGAACGGGGGGTTCGTGCACACAGCCCAGCTTGGAGCGAACGACCTACACCGAACTGAGATACCT
ACAGCGTGAGCTATGAGAAAGCGCCACGCTTCCCGAAGGGAGAAAGGCGGACAGGTATCCGGTAAGCGGC
AGGGTCGGAACAGGAGAGCGCACGAGGGAGCTTCCAGGGGGAAACGCCTGGTATCTTTATAGTCCTGTCG
GGTTTCGCCACCTCTGACTTGAGCGTCGATTTTTGTGATGCTCGTCAGGGGGGCGGAGCCTATGGAAAAA
CGCCAGCAACGCGGCCTTTTTACGGTTCCTGGCCTTTTGCTGGCCTTTTGCTCACATGTTCTTTCCTGCG
TTATCCCCTGATTCTGTGGATAACCGTATTACCGCCTTTGAGTGAGCTGATACCGCTCGCCGCAGCCGAA
CGACCGAGCGCAGCGAGTCAGTGAGCGAGGAAGCGGAAGAGCGCCTGATGCGGTATTTTCTCCTTACGCA
TCTGTGCGGTATTTCACACCGCATATGGTGCACTCTCAGTACAATCTGCTCTGATGCCGCATAGTTAAGC
CAGTATACACTCCGCTATCGCTACGTGACTGGGTCATGGCTGCGCCCCGACACCCGCCAACACCCGCTGA
CGCGCCCTGACGGGCTTGTCTGCTCCCGGCATCCGCTTACAGACAAGCTGTGACCGTTTTAACGCGAATT
TTAACAAAATATTAACGCTTACAATTTTAACGGATCC
Features (pLannotate 1.2.2; 12 found; start..end, strand, type, name):
     22..69      +  promoter       EM7 promoter: synthetic bacterial promoter&nbsp
    123..141     +  promoter       SP6 promoter: promoter for bacteriophage SP6 RNA polymerase
    148..204     -  misc_feature   MCS: pUC18/19 multiple cloning site
    207..225     -  promoter       T7 promoter: promoter for bacteriophage T7 RNA polymerase
    228..385     +  CDS            lacZα (fragment): LacZα fragment of β-galactosidase; lacZ fragment
    391..481     -  misc_feature   bom (fragment): basis of mobility region from pBR322
    514..539     -  rep_origin     RSF ori (fragment): Plasmids containing the RSF 1030 origin of replication can be propagated in E. coli cells that contain additional plasmids with compatible origins.
    547..618     +  promoter       AmpR promoter: bla
    619..1479    +  CDS            AmpR: β-lactamase; bla; confers resistance to ampicillin, carbenicillin, and related antibiotics
   1650..2238    +  rep_origin     ori: high-copy-number ColE1/pMB1/pBR322/pUC origin of replication
   2424..2564    -  misc_feature   bom: basis of mobility region from pBR322
   2648..2687    +  rep_origin     M13 ori (fragment): M13 bacteriophage origin of replication; arrow indicates direction of (+) strand synthesis
