[The description below was written by a language model from this plasmid's Addgene catalogue record and pLannotate feature annotations shown in this document.]
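Description:
pMB1o1_Blue is a compact (about 2.7 kb) bacterial expression vector from a GoldenBraid2.0 toolkit adapted for E. coli and related enteric bacteria. It serves as a destination plasmid into which parts or transcriptional units are assembled by Golden Gate cloning. It is built on a pMB1 backbone: the feature table shows a ColE1/pMB1-family origin of replication together with the pBR322-type basis of mobility (bom) region. Selection is by ampicillin, through the β-lactamase gene (AmpR) under its native bla promoter. The catalogue entry lists the plasmid as low copy. The automated annotation carries a generic "high-copy" label for this origin family, so the catalogue value is probably the better guide to how this version behaves.

The payload is a synthetic 463 bp lacZ fragment cassette, which gives the plasmid the "Blue" in its name. The annotated cassette region contains a synthetic bacterial EM7 promoter, an SP6 promoter, a pUC18/19-type multiple cloning site, a T7 promoter and a partial lacZα coding sequence. In an α-complementing host, a lacZα cassette of this kind gives blue colonies on chromogenic substrate. When Golden Gate assembly replaces the cassette with an insert, the colonies are white, which allows simple visual screening for correct clones. The record does not annotate the Type IIS restriction sites or say which GoldenBraid level or orientation the "o1" designation refers to.

The short hits to RSF ori, M13 ori and a second bom fragment are partial matches. They are probably backbone remnants or sequence similarity rather than functional elements.
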