Addgene plasmid #243858: pMB1o1_Blue
Purpose: GoldenBraid2.0 expression vector.
Depositing lab: Christophe Herman. Depositing organization: Baylor College of Medicine. Publication: GoldenBraid2.0 E. coli: a comprehensive and characterized toolkit for enterics. Cooke MB, Welch KT, Ramirez LD, Wen AX, Marciano DC, Herman C. Synth Biol (Oxf). 2025 Aug 14;10(1):ysaf015. doi: 10.1093/synbio/ysaf015. eCollection 2025. PubMed 40927394.
Backbone
  Vector backbone: pMB1
  Vector type: Bacterial Expression
Growth in bacteria
  Bacterial resistance: Ampicillin, 100 μg/mL
  Growth temperature: 37°C
  Growth strain: DH5alpha
  Copy number: Low Copy
Gene/Insert
  Gene/Insert name: lacZ _ Fragment
  Species: Synthetic
  Insert size (bp): 463
  Cloning method: Golden Gate
Terms and licenses: Academic/Nonprofit Terms; Industry Terms: Not Available to Industry
How to cite: pMB1o1_Blue was a gift from Christophe Herman (Addgene plasmid # 243858 ; http://n2t.net/addgene:243858 ; RRID:Addgene_243858)
